>Addgene plasmid #74333 | pCR8-Magneto2.0 | depositor full sequence | sequence record 153121 | Full plasmid sequence
CTTTCCTGCGTTATCCCCTGATTCTGTGGATAACCGTATTACCGCCTTTGAGTGAGCTGATACCGCTCGC
CGCAGCCGAACGACCGAGCGCAGCGAGTCAGTGAGCGAGGAAGCGGAAGAGCGCCCAATACGCAAACCGC
CTCTCCCCGCGCGTTGGCCGATTCATTAATGCAGCTGGCACGACAGGTTTCCCGACTGGAAAGCGGGCAG
TGAGCGCAACGCAATTAATACGCGTACCGCTAGCCAGGAAGAGTTTGTAGAAACGCAAAAAGGCCATCCG
TCAGGATGGCCTTCTGCTTAGTTTGATGCCTGGCAGTTTATGGCGGGCGTCCTGCCCGCCACCCTCCGGG
CCGTTGCTTCACAACGTTCAAATCCGCTCCCGGCGGATTTGTCCTACTCAGGAGAGCGTTCACCGACAAA
CAACAGATAAAACGAAAGGCCCAGTCTTCCGACTGAGCCTTTCGTTTTATTTGATGCCTGGCAGTTCCCT
ACTCTCGCGTTAACGCTAGCATGGATGTTTTCCCAGTCACGACGTTGTAAAACGACGGCCAGTCTTAAGC
TCGGGCCCCAAATAATGATTTTATTTTGACTGATAGTGACCTGTTCGTTGCAACAAATTGATGAGCAATG
CTTTTTTATAATGCCAACTTTGTACAAAAAAGCAGGCTCCGAATTCGCCCTTAAAGGTACCGCCACCATG
GCAGATCCTGGTGATGGCCCCCGTGCAGCGCCTGGGGATGTGGCTGAGCCCCCTGGAGACGAGAGTGGCA
CTTCTGGTGGGGAGGCCTTCCCCCTCTCTTCCCTGGCCAACCTGTTTGAGGGAGAGGAAGGCTCCTCTTC
TCTTTCACCAGTGGATGCTAGCCGCCCTGCTGGCCCCGGGGATGGACGTCCAAACCTGCGTATGAAGTTC
CAGGGCGCTTTCCGCAAGGGGGTTCCCAACCCCATTGACCTGCTGGAGTCCACCCTGTATGAGTCCTCAG
TAGTGCCTGGGCCCAAGAAAGCGCCCATGGATTCGTTGTTCGACTATGGCACTTACCGGCACCACCCCAG
TGACAACAAGAGATGGAGGAGGAAGGTCGTAGAGAAGCAGCCACAGAGCCCCAAAGCTCCCGCCCCCCAG
CCACCCCCCATCCTCAAAGTCTTCAACCGGCCCATCCTCTTTGACATCGTGTCCCGGGGCTCCACTGCCG
ACCTGGACGGACTGCTCTCCTACTTGCTGACCCACAAGAAGCGCCTGACTGATGAGGAGTTCCGGGAACC
ATCCACAGGGAAGACCTGCCTGCCCAAGGCACTTCTGAACTTAAGCAATGGCCGAAACGACACCATCCCA
GTGTTGCTGGACATTGCGGAACGCACGGGCAACATGCGGGAGTTCATCAACTCGCCCTTCAGAGACATCT
ACTACCGAGGGCAGACGGCACTGCACATCGCCATTGAACGGCGCTGCAAGCATTACGTGGAGCTCCTGGT
GGCCCAGGGAGCCGATGTGCACGCGCAGGCCCGAGGGCGGTTCTTCCAGCCCAAGGATGAGGGTGGCTAC
TTCTACTTTGGGGAGCTGCCCTTGTCCTTGGCAGCCTGCACCAACCAGCCGCACATCGTCAACTACCTGA
CAGAGAACCCTCACAAGAAAGCCGATATGAGGCGACAGGACTCCAGAGGCAACACGGTGCTCCACGCGCT
GGTGGCCATCGCTGACAACACCCGAGAGAACACCAAGTTTGTCACCAAGATGTATGACCTGTTGCTTCTC
AAGTGCTCCCGCCTCTTCCCAGACAGCAACCTGGAGACTGTGCTTAACAATGACGGTCTTTCGCCCCTCA
TGATGGCTGCCAAGACTGGCAAGATCGGGGTCTTTCAGCACATCATCCGACGGGAGGTGACAGATGAGGA
CACACGGCACCTGTCTCGCAAGTTCAAGGACTGGGCCTACGGGCCTGTGTATTCTTCTCTCTACGACCTC
TCCTCCCTGGATACGTGCGGGGAGGAAGTGTCCGTGCTGGAGATCCTGGTTTACAACAGCAAGATCGAGA
ACCGCCATGAGATGCTGGCTGTGGAGCCCATTAACGAACTGCTGAGGGACAAGTGGCGTAAGTTCGGGGC
CGTGTCCTTCTACATCAACGTTGTCTCCTATCTGTGTGCCATGGTCATCTTCACCCTCACAGCCTACTAT
CAGCCACTGGAGGGCACGCCACCCTACCCTTACCGTACCACGGTGGACTACCTGAGGCTGGCTGGTGAGG
TCATCACGCTCCTCACAGGAGTCCTGTTCTTCTTTACCAGTATCAAAGACTTGTTCATGAAGAAATGCCC
TGGAGTGAATTCTCTCTTCGTCGATGGCTCCTTCCAGTTGCTCTACTTCATCTACTCAGTGCTGGTGGTT
GTGTCTGCGGCGCTCTACCTGGCAGGGATCGAGGCCTATCTGGCTGTGATGGTCTTTGCCCTGGTCCTGG
GCTGGATGAATGCCCTTTACTTCACCCGTGGGCTGAAGCTGACAGGGACCTACAGCATCATGATTCAGAA
GATCCTCTTCAAAGATCTCTTCCGCTTTCTGCTGGTCTACCTGCTTTTTATGATTGGCTATGCCTCAGCT
CTGGTCACCCTCCTGAATCCGTGCACCAACATGAAGGTCTGTAACGAGGACCAGAGCAACTGCACGGTGC
CCTCATACCCCGCGTGCCGGGACAGCGAGACCTTCAGCGCCTTCCTACTGGACCTCTTCAAGCTCACCAT
CGGCATGGGCGACCTGGAGATGCTGAGCAGCGCTAAGTACCCCGTGGTCTTCATTCTCCTGCTGGTTACC
TACATCATCCTCACCTTCGTGCTCCTGCTGAACATGCTCATCGCCCTCATGGGTGAGACCGTGGGCCAGG
TGTCCAAGGAGAGCAAGCACATCTGGAAGCTGCAGTGGGCCACCACCATCCTGGACATCGAGCGCTCCTT
CCCTGTGTTCCTGAGGAAGGCCTTCCGCTCCGGAGCACGGGGCGGGGGCGGTTCTGATTATAAGGACGAC
GACGACAAAGGAGGAGGCGGCTCCTCTCGGGTTATGGGCTCCCAGATTCGTCAGAATTATTCCACCGACG
TGGAGGCAGCCGTCAACAGCCTGGTCAATTTGTACCTGCAGGCCTCCTACACCTACCTCTCTCTGGGCTT
CTATTTCGACCGCGATGATGTGGCTCTGGAAGGCGTGAGCCACTTCTTCCGCGAATTGGCCGAGGAGAAG
CGCGAGGGCTACGAGCGTCTCCTGAAGATGCAAAACCAGCGTGGCGGCCGCGCTCTCTTCCAGGACATCA
AGAAGCCAGCTGAAGATGAGTGGGGTAAAACCCCAGACGCCATGAAAGCTGCCATGGCCCTGGAGAAAAA
GCTGAACCAGGCCCTTTTGGATCTTCATGCCCTGGGTTCTGCCCGCACGGACCCCCATCTCTGTGACTTC
CTGGAGACTCACTTCCTAGATGAGGAAGTGAAGCTTATCAAGAAGATGGGTGACCACCTGACCAACCTCC
ACAGGCTGGGTGGCCCGGAGGCTGGGCTGGGCGAGTATCTCTTCGAAAGGCTCACTCTCAAGCACGACGC
CCGCGGCGGCGGCGGCTCCGATTATAAAGATGATGATGATAAAGGCGGCGGCGGCTCCTCCCGCGTC
[549 nt withheld, positions 3638-4186]
GCACGCGGGGGTGGCGGGAGCGACTATAAAGACGACGATGACAAAGGGGGTGGAGGCTCCTCCCGAGTGG
CTAGCAAGAGCAGAATCACCAGCGAGGGCGAGTACATCCCCCTGGACCAGATCGACATCAACGTGTAAAC
CGGTGGATCCGCTAGAAGGGCGAATTCGACCCAGCTTTCTTGTACAAAGTTGGCATTATAAAAAATAATT
GCTCATCAATTTGTTGCAACGAACAGGTCACTATCAGTCAAAATAAAATCATTATTTGCCATCCAGCTGA
TATCCCCTATAGTGAGTCGTATTACATGGTCATAGCTGTTTCCTGGCAGCTCTGGCCCGTGTCTCAAAAT
CTCTGATGTTACATTGCACAAGATAAAAATATATCATCATGCCTCCTCTAGACCAGCCAGGACAGAAATG
CCTCGACTTCGCTGCTGCCCAAGGTTGCCGGGTGACGCACACCGTGGAAACGGATGAAGGCACGAACCCA
GTGGACATAAGCCTGTTCGGTTCGTAAGCTGTAATGCAAGTAGCGTATGCGCTCACGCAACTGGTCCAGA
ACCTTGACCGAACGCAGCGGTGGTAACGGCGCAGTGGCGGTTTTCATGGCTTGTTATGACTGTTTTTTTG
GGGTACAGTCTATGCCTCGGGCATCCAAGCAGCAAGCGCGTTACGCCGTGGGTCGATGTTTGATGTTATG
GAGCAGCAACGATGTTACGCAGCAGGGCAGTCGCCCTAAAACAAAGTTAAACATCATGAGGGAAGCGGTG
ATCGCCGAAGTATCGACTCAACTATCAGAGGTAGTTGGCGTCATCGAGCGCCATCTCGAACCGACGTTGC
TGGCCGTACATTTGTACGGCTCCGCAGTGGATGGCGGCCTGAAGCCACACAGTGATATTGATTTGCTGGT
TACGGTGACCGTAAGGCTTGATGAAACAACGCGGCGAGCTTTGATCAACGACCTTTTGGAAACTTCGGCT
TCCCCTGGAGAGAGCGAGATTCTCCGCGCTGTAGAAGTCACCATTGTTGTGCACGACGACATCATTCCGT
GGCGTTATCCAGCTAAGCGCGAACTGCAATTTGGAGAATGGCAGCGCAATGACATTCTTGCAGGTATCTT
CGAGCCAGCCACGATCGACATTGATCTGGCTATCTTGCTGACAAAAGCAAGAGAACATAGCGTTGCCTTG
GTAGGTCCAGCGGCGGAGGAACTCTTTGATCCGGTTCCTGAACAGGATCTATTTGAGGCGCTAAATGAAA
CCTTAACGCTATGGAACTCGCCGCCCGACTGGGCTGGCGATGAGCGAAATGTAGTGCTTACGTTGTCCCG
CATTTGGTACAGCGCAGTAACCGGCAAAATCGCGCCGAAGGATGTCGCTGCCGACTGGGCAATGGAGCGC
CTGCCGGCCCAGTATCAGCCCGTCATACTTGAAGCTAGACAGGCTTATCTTGGACAAGAAGAAGATCGCT
TGGCCTCGCGCGCAGATCAGTTGGAAGAATTTGTCCACTACGTGAAAGGCGAGATCACCAAGGTAGTCGG
CAAATAACCCTCGAGCCACCCATGACCAAAATCCCTTAACGTGAGTTACGCGTCGTTCCACTGAGCGTCA
GACCCCGTAGAAAAGATCAAAGGATCTTCTTGAGATCCTTTTTTTCTGCGCGTAATCTGCTGCTTGCAAA
CAAAAAAACCACCGCTACCAGCGGTGGTTTGTTTGCCGGATCAAGAGCTACCAACTCTTTTTCCGAAGGT
AACTGGCTTCAGCAGAGCGCAGATACCAAATACTGTCCTTCTAGTGTAGCCGTAGTTAGGCCACCACTTC
AAGAACTCTGTAGCACCGCCTACATACCTCGCTCTGCTAATCCTGTTACCAGTGGCTGCTGCCAGTGGCG
ATAAGTCGTGTCTTACCGGGTTGGACTCAAGACGATAGTTACCGGATAAGGCGCAGCGGTCGGGCTGAAC
GGGGGGTTCGTGCACACAGCCCAGCTTGGAGCGAACGACCTACACCGAACTGAGATACCTACAGCGTGAG
CATTGAGAAAGCGCCACGCTTCCCGAAGGGAGAAAGGCGGACAGGTATCCGGTAAGCGGCAGGGTCGGAA
CAGGAGAGCGCACGAGGGAGCTTCCAGGGGGAAACGCCTGGTATCTTTATAGTCCTGTCGGGTTTCGCCA
CCTCTGACTTGAGCGTCGATTTTTGTGATGCTCGTCAGGGGGGCGGAGCCTATGGAAAAACGCCAGCAAC
GCGGCCTTTTTACGGTTCCTGGCCTTTTGCTGGCCTTTTGCTCACATGTT
Features (pLannotate 1.2.2; 12 found; start..end, strand, type, name):
    121..213     +  CDS            lacI (fragment): lac repressor; lacI; The lac repressor binds to the lac operator to inhibit transcription in E. coli. This inhibition can be relieved by adding lactose or isopropyl-β-D-thiogalactopyranoside (IPTG).
    268..295     -  terminator     rrnB T2 terminator: transcription terminator T2 from the E. coli rrnB gene
    427..470     +  terminator     rrnB T1 terminator: Escherichia coli rrnB; transcription terminator T1 from the E. coli rrnB gene
    517..553     -  CDS            lacZα (fragment): LacZα fragment of β-galactosidase; lacZ fragment
    569..668     +  protein_bind   attL1: mutant version of attL; recombination site for the Gateway® LR reaction LR Clonase™
    698..4321    +  CDS            Magneto2.0 (sequence partly withheld): fusion between a C-terminally truncated rat TRPV4 cation channel, the human ferritin light chain, the human ferritin heavy chain, and a plasma membrane targeting signal from the Kir2.1 potassium channel (Wheeler et al., 2016) can be used as a magnetically sensitive actuator of neuronal activity
   4355..4454    -  protein_bind   attL2: mutant version of attL; recombination site for the Gateway® LR reaction LR Clonase™
   4472..4490    -  promoter       T7 promoter: promoter for bacteriophage T7 RNA polymerase
   4680..4703    +  promoter       Pc promoter (fragment): intI1 (promoter lies within the coding sequence); class 1 integron promoter
   4879..4935    +  CDS            GmR (fragment): gentamycin acetyltransferase; aacC1; confers resistance to gentamycin
   4942..5733    +  CDS            SmR: aminoglycoside adenylyltransferase (Murphy, 1985); aadA; confers resistance to spectinomycin and streptomycin
   5826..6414    +  rep_origin     ori: high-copy-number ColE1/pMB1/pBR322/pUC origin of replication
