[The description below was written by a language model from this plasmid's Addgene catalogue record and pLannotate feature annotations shown in this document.]
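Description:
pCR8-Magneto2.0 is a Gateway entry clone built on the Invitrogen pCR8 backbone, intended as a shuttle for moving the Magneto2.0 coding sequence into destination vectors rather than for expression in its own right. The 6.5 kb plasmid replicates in E. coli from a high-copy ColE1/pUC-type origin and is selected with spectinomycin through the aadA (SmR) aminoglycoside adenylyltransferase gene. The short lacI, lacZα, GmR and integron Pc promoter fragments picked up in the annotation are backbone remnants rather than functional units. rrnB T1 and T2 terminators sit upstream of the cloning region and help insulate the insert from read-through transcription.

The payload is a roughly 3.6 kb open reading frame, inserted between KpnI and BamHI sites and flanked by attL1 and attL2, so that an LR Clonase reaction transfers it directionally into any attR-containing destination vector. Magneto2.0 is a single-chain fusion of rat TRPV4, a cation channel truncated at its C terminus (deletion of residues 760–871), to the human ferritin light and heavy chains, together with a plasma membrane trafficking signal from the Kir2.1 potassium channel. The record also lists a Flag tag, although it is not annotated separately. Tethering the iron-storing ferritin to the channel is intended to make it magnetically sensitive, so that it can serve as a genetically encoded actuator of neuronal activity. No promoter drives the insert in this plasmid. The only annotated one nearby is a T7 promoter lying beyond attL2 and pointing back toward the insert in antisense orientation. Expression therefore depends on the promoter supplied by the chosen destination vector.
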