Addgene plasmid #74333: pCR8-Magneto2.0
Purpose: For gateway cloning Magneto2.0 into destination vector
Depositing lab: Ali Guler. Depositing organization: University of Virginia. Publication: Genetically targeted magnetic control of the nervous system. Wheeler MA, Smith CJ, Ottolini M, Barker BS, Purohit AM, Grippo RM, Gaykema RP, Spano AJ, Beenhakker MP, Kucenas S, Patel MK, Deppmann CD, Guler AD. Nat Neurosci. 2016 Mar 7. doi: 10.1038/nn.4265. PubMed 26950006.
Backbone
  Vector backbone: pCR8
  Backbone manufacturer: Invitrogen
  Vector type: Gateway vector
Growth in bacteria
  Bacterial resistance: Spectinomycin, 50 μg/mL
  Growth temperature: 37°C
  Growth strain: DH5alpha
  Copy number: High Copy
Gene/Insert
  Gene/Insert name: Magneto2.0 (alt name: TRPV4 (rat); FTL (human); FTH1(human))
  Species: H. sapiens (human), R. norvegicus (rat)
  Insert size (bp): 3642
  Mutation: TRPV4: delta 760-871
  Promoter: none
  Tag / fusion protein: Flag
  Cloning method: Restriction Enzyme; 5′ cloning site KpnI (not destroyed); 3′ cloning site BamHI (not destroyed)
  Sequencing primers: 5′ M13-F; 3′ M13R
Terms and licenses: Academic/Nonprofit Terms; Industry Terms: Not Available to Industry
How to cite: pCR8-Magneto2.0 was a gift from Ali Guler (Addgene plasmid # 74333 ; http://n2t.net/addgene:74333 ; RRID:Addgene_74333)
