>Addgene plasmid #74333 | pCR8-Magneto2.0 | addgene partial sequence | sequence record 152310 | M13-F20 5'-TGTAAAACGACGGCCAGT-3'
ATGATTTTATTTTGACTGATAGTGACCTGTTCGTTGCAACAAATTGATGAGCAATGCTTTTTTATAATGC
CAACTTTGTACAAAAAAGCAGGCTCCGAATTCGCCCTTAAAGGTACCGCCACCATGGCAGATCCTGGTGA
TGGCCCCCGTGCAGCGCCTGGGGATGTGGCTGAGCCCCCTGGAGACGAGAGTGGCACTTCTGGTGGGGAG
GCCTTCCCCCTCTCTTCCCTGGCCAACCTGTTTGAGGGAGAGGAAGGCTCCTCTTCTCTTTCACCAGTGG
ATGCTAGCCGCCCTGCTGGCCCCGGGGATGGACGTCCAAACCTGCGTATGAAGTTCCAGGGCGCTTTCCG
CAAGGGGGTTCCCAACCCCATTGACCTGCTGGAGTCCACCCTGTATGAGTCCTCAGTAGTGCCTGGGCCC
AAGAAAGCGCCCATGGATTCGTTGTTCGACTATGGCACTTACCGGCACCACCCCAGTGACAACAAGAGAT
GGAGGAGGAAGGTCGTAGAGAAGCAGCCACAGAGCCCCAAAGCTCCCGCCCCCCAGCCACCCCCCATCCT
CAAAGTCTTCAACCGGCCCATCCTCTTTGACATCGTGTCCCGGGGCTCCACTGCCGACCTGGACGGACTG
CTCTCCTACTTGCTGACCCACAAGAAGCGCCTGACTGATGAGGAGTTCCGGGAACCATCCACAGGGAAGA
CCTGCCTGCCCAAGGCACTTCTGAACTTAAGCAATGGCCGAAACGACACCATCCCAGTGTTGCTGGACAT
TGCGGAACGCACGGGCAACATGCGGGAGTTCATCAACTCGCCCTTCAGAGACATCTACTACCGAGGGCAG
ACGGCACTGCACATCGCCATTGAACGGCGCTGCAAGCATTACGTGGAGCTCCTGGTGGCCCAGGGAGCCG
ATGTGCACGCGCAGGCCCGAGGGCGGTTCTTCCAGCCCAAGGATGAGGGTGGCTACTTCTACTTTGGGGA
GCTGCCCTTGTCCTTGG
