>Addgene plasmid #74333 | pCR8-Magneto2.0 | addgene partial sequence | sequence record 152415 | M13-Rev 5'-CAGGAAACAGCTATGACC-3'
AGCTGGATGGCAAATAATGATTTTATTTTGACTGATAGTGACCTGTTCGTTGCAACAAATTGATGAGCAA
TTATTTTTTATAATGCCAACTTTGTACAAGAAAGCTGGGTCGAATTCGCCCTTCTAGCGGATCCACCGGT
TTACACGTTGATGTCGATCTGGTCCAGGGGGATGTACTCGCCCTCGCTGGTGATTCTGCTCTTGCTAGCC
ACTCGGGAGGAGCCTCCACCCCCTTTGTCATCGTCGTCTTTATAGTCGCTCCCGCCACCCCCGCGTGC
[549 nt withheld, positions 279-827]
GACGCGGGAGGAGCCGCCGCCGCCTTTATCATCATCATCTTTATAATCGGAGCCGCCGCCGCCGCGGGCG
TCGTGCTTGAGAGTGAGCCTTTCGAAGAGATACTCGCCCAGCCCAGCCTCCGGGCCACCCAGCCTGTGGA
GGTTGGTCAGGTGGTCACCCATCTTCTTGATAAGCTTCACTTCCTCATCTAGGAAGTGAGT
