>Addgene plasmid #74333 | pCR8-Magneto2.0 | addgene partial sequence | sequence record 152826 | rTRPV4-F 5'-ccaaggagagcaagcacatc-3'
ATCCTGGACATCGAGCGCTCCTTCCCTGTGTTCCTGAGGAAGGCCTTCCGCTCCGGAGCACGGGGCGGGG
GCGGTTCTGATTATAAGGACGACGACGACAAAGGAGGAGGCGGCTCCTCTCGGGTTATGGGCTCCCAGAT
TCGTCAGAATTATTCCACCGACGTGGAGGCAGCCGTCAACAGCCTGGTCAATTTGTACCTGCAGGCCTCC
TACACCTACCTCTCTCTGGGCTTCTATTTCGACCGCGATGATGTGGCTCTGGAAGGCGTGAGCCACTTCT
TCCGCGAATTGGCCGAGGAGAAGCGCGAGGGCTACGAGCGTCTCCTGAAGATGCAAAACCAGCGTGGCGG
CCGCGCTCTCTTCCAGGACATCAAGAAGCCAGCTGAAGATGAGTGGGGTAAAACCCCAGACGCCATGAAA
GCTGCCATGGCCCTGGAGAAAAAGCTGAACCAGGCCCTTTTGGATCTTCATGCCCTGGGTTCTGCCCGCA
CGGACCCCCATCTCTGTGACTTCCTGGAGACTCACTTCCTAGATGAGGAAGTGAAGCTTATCAAGAAGAT
GGGTGACCACCTGACCAACCTCCACAGGCTGGGTGGCCCGGAGGCTGGGCTGGGCGAGTATCTCTTCGAA
AGGCTCACTCTCAAGCACGACGCC
